>Addgene plasmid #225815 | pGLU_7 | addgene full sequence | sequence record 449895 | Addgene NGS Result
GTAAAACGACGGCCAGTCATGCATAATCCGCACGCATCTGGAATAAGGAAGTGCCATTCCGCCTGACCTT
AGCGTGCGAACAGCACGCTATTGTTGTATCATTACTCGCATCCATTCTCAGGCTGTCTCGTCTCGTCTCC
GAGCTCTTCAATGAGGAGTACGGCCAGCCTCGCAGAGCAGGATTCCCGTTGAGCACCGCCAGGTGCGAAT
AAGGGACAGTGAAGAAGGAACACCCGCTCGCGGGTGGGCCTACTTCACCTATCCTGCCCGGCTGACGCCG
TTGGATACACCAAGGAAAGTCTACACGAACCCTTTGGCAAAATCCTGTATATCGTGCGAAAAAGGATGGA
TATACCGAAAAAATCGCTATAATGACCCCGAAGCAGGGTTATGCAGCGGAAAAGTCGTTGGGATTGTCCT
GACCGAAGCGGGACAGGTCCACGAGCAGGCAATGCTTGTTGGGCATGGTGAGGTGGATGTCTTTCACTTC
CGGCACGCAGCCGAGGACTTTTTGCGCCATATCGTAAAGTGTGTGCTGAACGGATTCGCTTTCGTGTTCA
GCGAAAGAGGCGAGAAGGAGATTCCAAGCTTATTCAACATAGTTCCCTTCAAGAGCGATACAACGATTAT
AACGACCTTCCAATTTTTTGATACCATTTTGGTAGTACTCCTTCGGTTTTGCCTCAAAATAGGCCTCAGT
TTCGGCGATCACCTCTTCATTGCAGCCAAATTTTTTCCCTGCGAGCATCCTTTTGAGGTCTGAGAACAAG
AAAAAGTCGCTGGGGGCCAGATCTGGAGAATACGGCGGGTGGGGAAGCAATTCGAAGCCCAATTCATGAA
TTTTTGCCATCGTTCTCAATGACTTGTGGCACGGTGCGTTGTCTTGGTGGAACAACACTTTTTTCTTCTT
CATGTGGGGCCGTTTTGCCGCGATTTCGACCTTCAAACGCTCCAATAACGCCATATAATAGTCACTGTTG
ATGGTTTTTCCCTTCTCAAGATAATCGATAAAAATTATTCCATGCGCATCCCAAAAAACAGAGGCCATTA
CTTTGCCAGCGGACTTTTGAGTCTTTCCACGCTTCGGAGACGGTTCACCGGTCGCTGTCCACTCAGCCGA
CTGTCGATTGGACTCAGGAGTGTAGTGATGGAGCCATGTTTCATCCATTGTCACATATCGACGGAAAAAC
TCGGGTGTATTACGAGTTAACAGCTGCAAACACCGCTTAGAATCATCAACACGTCGTTGTTTTTGGTCAA
ATGTGAGCTCGCGCGGCACCCATTTCGCACAGAGCTTCCGCATATCCAAATATTGATGAATGATATGACC
AACACGTTCCTTTGATATCTTTAAGGCCTCTGCTATCTCGATCAACTTCATTTTACGGTCATTCAAAATC
ATTTTGTGGATTTTTTTGATGTTTTCGTCGGTAACCACCTCTTTCGGGCGTCCACTGCGTTCACCGTCCT
CCGTGCTCATTTCACCACGCTTGAATTTTGCATACCAATCAATTATTGTTGATTTCCCTGGGGCAGAGTC
CGGAAACTCATTATCAAGCCAAGTTTTTGCTTCCACTGTATTTTTTCCCTTCAGAAAACAGTATTTTATC
AAAACACGAAATTCCTTTTTTTCCATTGAGACCCAGTCGAAAGTGAAACGTGATTTCATGCGTCATTTTG
AACATTTTGTAAATCTTATTTAATAATGTGTGCGGCAATTCACATTTAATTTATGAATGTTTTCTTAACA
TCGCGGCAACTCAAGAAACGGCAGGTTCGGATCTTAGCTACTAGAGAAAGAGGAGAAATACTAGATGGTG
AGTAAGGGTGAAGCCGTGATTAAAGAGTTCATGCGCTTCAAAGTGCATATGGAGGGCTCAATGAACGGCC
ATGAATTTGAAATTGAAGGTGAAGGAGAAGGCCGTCCGTATGAGGGCACCCAGACCGCCAAACTGAAAGT
CACAAAGGGTGGCCCGCTGCCGTTTTCGTGGGATATTTTATCCCCTCAATTCATGTACGGCAGCCGGGCG
TTTATTAAACACCCGGCGGATATCCCGGATTACTATAAGCAATCTTTTCCAGAAGGCTTTAAATGGGAGC
GCGTGATGAATTTTGAAGACGGAGGTGCTGTTACCGTGACCCAGGACACGAGCTTAGAAGACGGTACCTT
GATCTATAAGGTAAAGCTGCGTGGTACCAATTTCCCGCCGGATGGGCCAGTTATGCAGAAAAAGACTATG
GGCTGGGAAGCATCGACGGAGCGTCTTTACCCCGAAGACGGCGTCCTGAAAGGCGATATTAAAATGGCCC
TGCGACTGAAAGACGGCGGTCGCTACCTTGCAGATTTCAAAACAACGTATAAAGCGAAAAAACCTGTGCA
GATGCCCGGGGCGTACAACGTTGATCGCAAACTAGATATCACTTCACACAACGAAGATTACACGGTAGTC
GAACAGTATGAACGTAGCGAGGGGCGCCATAGCACCGGAGGCATGGATGAACTCTATAAATAATTCAGCC
AAAAAACTTAAGACCGCCGGTCTTGTCCACTACCTTGCAGTAATGCGGTGGACAGGATCGGCGGTTTTCT
TTTCTCTTCTCAAGACTGGGTCTCAAATGAGCCATATTCAACGGGAAACGTCTTGCTCGAGGCCGCGATT
AAATTCCAACATGGATGCTGATTTATATGGGTATAAATGGGCTCGCGATAATGTCGGGCAATCAGGTGCG
ACAATCTATCGATTGTATGGGAAGCCCGATGCGCCAGAGTTGTTTCTGAAACATGGCAAAGGTAGCGTTG
CCAATGATGTTACAGATGAGATGGTCAGACTAAACTGGCTGACGGAATTTATGCCTCTTCCGACCATCAA
GCATTTTATCCGTACTCCTGATGATGCATGGTTACTCACCACTGCGATCCCCGGAAAAACAGCATTCCAG
GTATTAGAAGAATATCCTGATTCAGGTGAAAATATTGTTGATGCGCTGGCAGTGTTCCTGCGCCGGTTGC
ATTCGATTCCTGTTTGTAATTGTCCTTTTAACAGCGATCGCGTATTTCGTCTCGCTCAGGCGCAATCACG
AATGAATAACGGTTTGGTTGATGCGAGTGATTTTGATGACGAGCGTAATGGCTGGCCTGTTGAACAAGTC
TGGAAAGAAATGCATAAACTTTTGCCATTCTCACCGGATTCAGTCGTCACTCATGGTGATTTCTCACTTG
ATAACCTTATTTTTGACGAGGGGAAATTAATAGGTTGTATTGATGTTGGACGAGTCGGAATCGCAGACCG
ATACCAGGATCTTGCCATCCTATGGAACTGCCTCGGTGAGTTTTCTCCTTCATTACAGAAACGGCTTTTT
CAAAAATATGGTATTGATAATCCTGATATGAATAAATTGCAGTTTCATTTGATGCTCGATGAGTTTTTCT
AAGCTTGAGCGCATGCTCGAGTACTTCGCCTGGACCATGCTCGCCGTCGTCTTCGGCTTCCTCCTCTTCG
TCAACCTCGCCTACGTCCCCCTCGGCCACTGGGCCGAGGCCTTCGCCGGCTTCTTCAAATTTTCAGGGCT
GCCGCACCCCATCGACTGGGGGCTTAGACCGGGGACTTATCATCCAACCTGTTACGCTAGCATGAAGAGC
ACCCCAGGATACATAGATTACCACAACTCCGAGCCCTTCCACCTAGCGTGCTAACCACGCACGCTATTGT
TGTATAGGCTAGGTGGAGGCTCAGTGATGATAAGTCTGCGATGGTGGATGCATGTGTCATGGTCATAGCT
GTTTCCTGTGTGAAATTGTTATCCGCTCAGAGGGCACAATCCTATTCCGCGCTATCCGACAATCTCCAAG
ACATTAGGTGGAGTTCAGTTCGGCGTATGGCATATGTCGCTGGAAAGAACATGTGAGCAAAAGGCCAGCA
AAAGGCCAGGAACCGTAAAAAGGCCGCGTTGCTGGCGTTACAGCTGGGCGCGCCCCATGTCAGCCGTTAA
GTGTTCCTGTGTCACTCAAAATTGCTTTGAGAGGCTCTAAGGGCTTCTCAGTGCGTTACATCCCTGGCTT
GTTGTCCACAACCGTTAAACCTTAAAGGCTTTAAAAGCCTTATATATTCTTTTTTTTCTTATAAAACTTA
AAACCTTAGAGGCTATTTAAGTTGCTGATTTATATTAATTTTATTGTTCAAACATGAGAGCTTAGTACGT
GAAACATGAGAGCTTAGTACGTTAGCCATGAGAGCTTAGTACGTTAGCCATGAGGGTTTAGTTCGTTAAA
CATGAGAGCTTAGTACGTTAAACATGAGAGCTTAGTACGTGAAACATGAGAGCTTAGTACGTACTATCAA
CAGGTTGAACTGCTGATCTTCAGATCGGCGCGCCGGCCGGCCGAAGATCCTTTGATCTTTTCTACGGGGT
CTGACGCTCTATTCAACAAAGCCGCCGTCCCGTCAAGTCAGCGTAAATGGGTAGGGGGCTTCAAATCGTC
CTCGTGATACCAATTCGGAGCCTGCTTTTTTGTACAAACTTGTTGATAATGGCAATTCAAGGATCTTCAC
CTAGATCCTTTTAAATTAAAAATGAAGTTTTAAATCAATCTAAAGTATATATGAGTAAACTTGGTCTGAC
AGTTACCAATGCTTAATCAGTGAGGCACCTATCTCAGCGATCTGTCTATTTCGTTCATCCATAGTTGCCT
GACTCCCCGTCGTGTAGATAACTACGATACGGGAGGGCTTACCATCTGGCCCCAGTGCTGCAATGATACC
GCGAGAGCCACGCTCACCGGCTCCAGATTTATCAGCAATAAACCAGCCAGCCGGAAGGGCCGAGCGCAGA
AGTGGTCCTGCAACTTTATCCGCCTCCATCCAGTCTATTAATTGTTGCCGGGAAGCTAGAGTAAGTAGTT
CGCCAGTTAATAGTTTGCGCAACGTTGTTGCCATTGCTACAGGCATCGTGGTGTCACGCTCGTCGTTTGG
TATGGCTTCATTCAGCTCCGGTTCCCAACGATCAAGGCGAGTTACATGATCCCCCATGTTGTGCAAAAAA
GCGGTTAGCTCCTTCGGTCCTCCGATCGTTGTCAGAAGTAAGTTGGCCGCAGTGTTATCACTCATGGTTA
TGGCAGCACTGCATAATTCTCTTACTGTCATGCCATCCGTAAGATGCTTTTCTGTGACTGGTGAGTACTC
AACCAAGTCATTCTGAGAATAGTGTATGCGGCGACCGAGTTGCTCTTGCCCGGCGTCAATACGGGATAAT
ACCGCGCCACATAGCAGAACTTTAAAAGTGCTCATCATTGGAAAACGTTCTTCGGGGCGAAAACTCTCAA
GGATCTTACCGCTGTTGAGATCCAGTTCGATGTAACCCACTCGTGCACCCAACTGATCTTCAGCATCTTT
TACTTTCACCAGCGTTTCTGGGTGAGCAAAAACAGGAAGGCAAAATGCCGCAAAAAAGGGAATAAGGGCG
ACACGGAAATGTTGAATACTCATACTCTTCCTTTTTCAATATTATTGAAGCATTTATCAGGGTTATTGTC
TCATGAGCGGATACATATTTGAATGTATTTAGAAAAATAAACAAATAGGGGTTCCGCGCACATTTCCCCG
AAAAGTGCCAGATACCTGAAACAAAACCCATCGTACGGCCAAGGAAGTCTCCAATAACTGTGATCCACCA
CAAGCGCCAGGGTTTTCCCAGTCACGACGTT
Features (pLannotate 1.2.2; 8 found; start..end, strand, type, name):
    161..269     -  oriT           oriT: incP origin of transfer
   1815..2510    +  CDS            mScarlet-I: mScarlet-I is a basic (constitutively fluorescent) red fluorescent protein published in 2016, derived from synthetic construct. It is reported to be a rapidly-maturing monomer with moderate acid sensitivity.
   2617..3432    +  CDS            KanR: aminoglycoside phosphotransferase; aph(3')-Ia; confers resistance to kanamycin in bacteria or G418 (Geneticin®) in eukaryotes
   3978..4366    -  rep_origin     R6K γ ori: γ replication origin from E. coli plasmid R6K; requires the R6K initiator protein pi for replication
   4499..4523    -  protein_bind   attB1: mutant version of attB; recombination site for the Gateway® BP reaction BP Clonase™
   4623..5483    -  CDS            AmpR: β-lactamase; bla; confers resistance to ampicillin, carbenicillin, and related antibiotics
   5484..5588    -  promoter       AmpR promoter: bla
   5675..17      -  CDS            lacZα (fragment) (across the origin): LacZα fragment of β-galactosidase; lacZ fragment
