[The description below was written by a language model from this plasmid's Addgene catalogue record and pLannotate feature annotations shown in this document.]
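Description:
pGLU_7 is an empty-backbone synthetic biology plasmid of about 5.7 kb, built on pGLDV_62 and described as the kanamycin version of a Himar-variant backbone for constructing transposon libraries. It replicates from the R6K γ origin, which works only when the R6K π initiator protein is supplied in trans. This explains its propagation in a pir-expressing E. coli strain (Pir1), where the record lists it as high copy. In bacteria lacking π, the plasmid cannot replicate and so behaves as a suicide vector, the usual arrangement for transposon delivery. Maintenance in E. coli is selected with ampicillin through a β-lactamase gene driven by its native bla promoter. An incP origin of transfer allows the plasmid to be mobilised by conjugation from a donor providing the transfer functions into recipient species.

The annotated payload consists of an mScarlet-I coding sequence, a rapidly maturing monomeric red fluorescent protein, followed in the same orientation by a KanR gene (aph(3')-Ia) conferring kanamycin resistance. Their adjacency suggests that they are the reporter and selectable marker for recovering insertion mutants, but this cannot be confirmed from the record. The automated annotation identifies neither the Himar transposase nor the transposon inverted repeats, and about 1.5 kb between oriT and mScarlet-I is unannotated. The promoters driving the reporter and marker are also not stated. Other annotated features are an attB1-type Gateway recombination site and a short lacZα fragment spanning the sequence origin, probably a cloning remnant. The associated work describes a scalable transposon mutagenesis system for non-model bacteria, which fits this conjugative, conditionally replicating design.
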