Addgene plasmid #225815: pGLU_7
Purpose: (Empty Backbone) Tn libraries Himar variant KAN backbone
Depositing lab: Nili Ostrov. Depositing organization: Cultivarium, Convergent Research. Publication: A scalable transposon mutagenesis system for non-model bacteria. Gilbert C, Leung J, Crits-Christoph A, Kang SC, Esmurria A, Fenn K, Brumwell SL, Martin-Moldes Z, Mendler K, Barnum TP, Nguyen M-A, Lee HH, Ostrov N. bioRxiv 2025.12.22.696024 10.64898/2025.12.22.696024.
Backbone
  Vector backbone: pGLDV_62
  Vector type: Synthetic Biology
Growth in bacteria
  Bacterial resistance: Ampicillin, 100 μg/mL
  Growth temperature: 37°C
  Growth strain: Pir1
  Copy number: High Copy
Gene/Insert
  Gene/Insert name: None
  Mutation: N/A
Terms and licenses: Academic/Nonprofit Terms; Industry Terms: Not Available to Industry
Depositor comments: Please visit https://doi.org/10.64898/2025.12.22.696024 for bioRxiv preprint.
How to cite: pGLU_7 was a gift from Nili Ostrov (Addgene plasmid # 225815 ; http://n2t.net/addgene:225815 ; RRID:Addgene_225815)
